Addgene plasmid #19723: pBabe puro RalA (short) wt
Depositing lab: Channing Der. Depositing organization: University of North Carolina at Chapel Hill. Publication: Divergent roles for RalA and RalB in malignant growth of human pancreatic carcinoma cells. Lim KH, O'Hayer K, Adam SJ, Kendall SD, Campbell PM, Der CJ, Counter CM. Curr Biol. 2006 Dec 19. 16(24):2385-94. 10.1016/j.cub.2006.10.023 PubMed 17174914.
Backbone
  Vector backbone: pBabe puro
  Backbone size w/o insert (bp): 5169
  Vector type: Mammalian Expression, Retroviral
  Selectable markers: Puromycin
Growth in bacteria
  Bacterial resistance: Ampicillin, 100 μg/mL
  Growth temperature: 37°C
  Growth strain: DH5alpha
  Copy number: Unknown
Gene/Insert
  Gene/Insert name: V-ral simian leukemia viral oncogene homolog A (alt name: RalA (short))
  Species: H. sapiens (human)
  Insert size (bp): 621
  Mutation: NOTE: short splice variant Long Sp. Variant: MVDYLAN Short Sp. Variant: MAAN
  GenBank ID: NM_005402
  Entrez Gene: RALA (a.k.a. HINCONS, RAL)
  Cloning method: Restriction Enzyme; 5′ cloning site BamHI (not destroyed); 3′ cloning site XhoI (unknown if destroyed)
  Sequencing primers: 5′ pBabe 5'
Terms and licenses: Academic/Nonprofit Terms; Industry Terms: Not Available to Industry
How to cite: pBabe puro RalA (short) wt was a gift from Channing Der (Addgene plasmid # 19723 ; http://n2t.net/addgene:19723 ; RRID:Addgene_19723)
