[The description below was written by a language model from this plasmid's Addgene catalogue record.]
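Description:
pBabe puro RalA (short) wt is a retroviral mammalian expression plasmid built on the pBabe puro backbone (about 5.2 kb without insert). It is propagated in E. coli under ampicillin selection, and it carries a puromycin marker for selecting transduced or transfected mammalian cells. No feature table accompanies the record, so individual elements are not itemised. pBabe-type vectors are generally Moloney murine leukemia virus-derived designs in which the LTRs and a packaging signal flank the cargo. This lets the transcript be packaged into replication-defective retroviral particles in a suitable packaging cell line and stably integrated into target cells. In this backbone family the inserted gene is typically expressed from the 5′ LTR and the puromycin resistance gene from a separate internal promoter, though the record itself does not state the promoters.

The payload is a 621 bp cDNA encoding wild-type human RALA, the Ras-like small GTPase RalA, cloned between a BamHI site at the 5′ end (retained) and an XhoI site at the 3′ end (status not recorded). The record notes that this is the short splice variant, which differs from the long variant only at the extreme N-terminus. No epitope tag or point mutation is listed.

The construct suits stable ectopic expression of wild-type RalA in mammalian cells, for example as a reference alongside mutant forms or for restoring expression. The associated publication compared the roles of RalA and RalB in the malignant growth of human pancreatic carcinoma cells.
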