>Addgene plasmid #19723 | pBabe puro RalA (short) wt | addgene partial sequence | sequence record 25392 | 19723 with pBABE-5
TGGTCGACTACCTAGCAAATAAGCCCAAGGGTCAGAATTCTTTGGCTTTACACAAAGTCATCATGGTGGG
CAGTGGTGGCGTGGGCAAGTCAGCTCTGACTCTACAGTTCATGTACGATGAGTTTGTGGAGGACTATGAG
CCTACCAAAGCAGACAGCTATCGGAAGAAGGTAGTGCTAGATGGGGAGGAAGTCCAGATCGATATCTTAG
ATACAGCTGGGCAGGAGGACTACGCTGCAATTAGAGACAACTACTTCCGAAGTGGGGAGGGGTTCCTCTG
TGTTTTCTCTATTACAGAAATGGAATCCTTTGCAGCTACAGCTGACTTCAGGGAGCAGATTTTAAGAGTA
AAAGAAGATGAGAATGTTCCATTTCTACTGGTTGGTAACAAATCAGATTTAGAAGATAAAAGACAGGTTT
CTGTAGAAGAGGCAAAAAACAGAGCTGAGCAGTGGAATGTTAACTACGTGGAAACATCTGCTAAAACACG
AGCTAATGTTGACAAGGTATTTTTTGATTTAATGAGAGAAATTCGAGCGAGAAAGATGGAAGACAGCAAA
GAAAAGAATGGAAAAAAGAAGAGGAAAAGTTTAGCCAAGAGAATCAGAGAAAGATGCTGCATTTTATAAC
TCGACCCTGTGGAATGTGTGTCAGTTAGGGTGTGGAAAGTCCCCANGCTCCCCAGCANGCAGAAGTATGC
AAAGCATGCATCTCAATTAGTCAGCAACCNNNGTGGAAAGTCCCCNNNNTCCCNAGCNNNAGAAGTATGC
AAAGCATGCATCTC
